Addgene plasmid #190622: MEF2D-2A-neo
Purpose: Lentiviral expression plasmid of human MEF2D (long isoform), neomycin selection
Depositing lab: Junwei Shi. Depositing organization: University of Pennsylvania. Publication: Dissection of the MEF2D-IRF8 transcriptional circuit dependency in acute myeloid leukemia. Pingul BY, Huang H, Chen Q, Alikarami F, Zhang Z, Qi J, Bernt KM, Berger SL, Cao Z, Shi J. iScience. 2022 Sep 15;25(10):105139. doi: 10.1016/j.isci.2022.105139. eCollection 2022 Oct 21. PubMed 36193052.
Backbone
  Vector backbone: LentiV
  Total vector size (bp): 9023
  Vector type: Mammalian Expression, Lentiviral
  Selectable markers: Neomycin (select with G418)
Growth in bacteria
  Bacterial resistance: Ampicillin, 100 μg/mL
  Growth temperature: 37°C
  Growth strain: NEB Stable
  Copy number: High Copy
Gene/Insert
  Gene/Insert name: MEF2D
  Species: H. sapiens (human)
  Insert size (bp): 1542
  Entrez Gene: MEF2D
Terms and licenses: Academic/Nonprofit Terms; Industry Terms: Not Available to Industry
How to cite: MEF2D-2A-neo was a gift from Junwei Shi (Addgene plasmid # 190622 ; http://n2t.net/addgene:190622 ; RRID:Addgene_190622)
