[The description below was written by a language model from this plasmid's Addgene catalogue record and pLannotate feature annotations shown in this document.]
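Description:
MEF2D-2A-neo is a third-generation-style, self-inactivating lentiviral expression plasmid built on the LentiV backbone for stable expression of human MEF2D (long isoform) in mammalian cells. It is propagated in E. coli as a high-copy plasmid through a ColE1/pUC-type origin with ampicillin resistance (AmpR). The backbone also carries an f1 ori, an SV40 ori, and remnants of a cloning vector (lac promoter/operator, lacZα and lacI fragments, T3 and T7 promoters). The catalogue lists a total size of 9,023 bp, whereas the sequenced record that was annotated is 8,975 nt, a small discrepancy the record does not explain.

The viral genome is transcribed from an RSV promoter fused to a truncated HIV-1 5' LTR, which makes genomic RNA production Tat-independent. It is followed by the Ψ packaging signal with a gag fragment, the RRE for Rev-dependent nuclear export, and the cPPT/CTS, which aids nuclear import of the provirus. An internal SFFV promoter, which is typically strong in hematopoietic cells, drives the MEF2D coding sequence, followed closely by the neomycin phosphotransferase gene. The plasmid name indicates a 2A self-cleaving peptide in the short unannotated gap between the two, so a single transcript would yield both the transcription factor and the G418 resistance marker. A WPRE enhances transcript expression, and the ΔU3 3' LTR inactivates LTR promoter activity after integration, with an SV40 poly(A) signal downstream.

The construct is suited to producing lentivirus for transduction and G418 selection of MEF2D-expressing cells. The associated study concerned the MEF2D-IRF8 transcriptional circuit in acute myeloid leukemia.
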