Features (pLannotate 1.2.2; 25 found; start..end, strand, type, name):
      5..231     +  promoter       RSV promoter: Rous sarcoma virus enhancer/promoter
    232..412     +  LTR            5' LTR (truncated): truncated 5' long terminal repeat (LTR) from HIV-1
    459..584     +  misc_feature   HIV-1 Ψ: packaging signal of human immunodeficiency virus type 1
    568..931     +  CDS            HIV-1 gag (fragment): gag protein from human immunodeficiency virus 1; gag
   1077..1310    +  misc_feature   RRE: The Rev response element (RRE) of HIV-1 allows for Rev-dependent mRNA export from the nucleus to the cytoplasm.
   1723..1840    +  misc_feature   cPPT/CTS: central polypurine tract and central termination sequence of HIV-1
   1968..2375    +  promoter       SFFV promoter: spleen focus-forming virus long terminal repeat (LTR) promoter
   2387..3949    +  CDS            MEF2D: MEF2D_HUMAN - Experimental evidence at protein level: Swiss-Prot protein existence level 1. Transcriptional activator which binds specifically to the MEF2 element, 5'-YTA[AT](4)TAR-3', found in numerous muscle-specific, growth factor- and stress-induced genes. Mediates cellular functions not only in skeletal and cardiac muscle development, but also in neuronal differentiation and survival. Plays diverse roles in the control of cell growth, survival and apoptosis via p38 MAPK signaling in muscle-specific and/or growth factor-related transcription. Plays a critical role in the regulation of neur
   4022..4813    +  CDS            neo: KKA2_KLEPN - Also known as kan, nptII. Experimental evidence at protein level: Swiss-Prot protein existence level 1. Resistance to kanamycin, neomycin, paromomycin, ribostamycin, butirosin and gentamicin B. From Klebsiella pneumoniae.
   4832..5420    +  misc_feature   WPRE: woodchuck hepatitis virus posttranscriptional regulatory element
   5471..5490    +  misc_feature   cPPT/CTS (fragment): central polypurine tract and central termination sequence of HIV-1
   5492..5725    +  LTR            3' LTR (ΔU3): self-inactivating 3' long terminal repeat (LTR) from HIV-1
   5803..5924    +  polyA_signal   SV40 poly(A) signal: SV40 polyadenylation signal
   5964..6099    +  rep_origin     SV40 ori: SV40 origin of replication
   6120..6138    -  promoter       T7 promoter: promoter for bacteriophage T7 RNA polymerase
   6146..6301    +  CDS            lacZα (fragment): LacZα fragment of β-galactosidase; lacZ fragment
   6306..6761    +  rep_origin     f1 ori (sequence partly withheld): f1 bacteriophage origin of replication; arrow indicates direction of (+) strand synthesis
   6787..6891    +  promoter       AmpR promoter: bla
   6892..7752    +  CDS            AmpR: β-lactamase; bla; confers resistance to ampicillin, carbenicillin, and related antibiotics
   7923..8511    +  rep_origin     ori: high-copy-number ColE1/pMB1/pBR322/pUC origin of replication
   8694..8786    +  CDS            lacI (fragment): lac repressor; lacI; The lac repressor binds to the lac operator to inhibit transcription in E. coli. This inhibition can be relieved by adding lactose or isopropyl-β-D-thiogalactopyranoside (IPTG).
   8799..8820    +  protein_bind   CAP binding site: CAP binding activates transcription in the presence of cAMP. E. coli catabolite activator protein
   8835..8865    +  promoter       lac promoter: promoter for the E. coli lac operon
   8873..8889    +  protein_bind   lac operator: The lac repressor binds to the lac operator to inhibit transcription in E. coli. This inhibition can be relieved by adding lactose or isopropyl-β-D-thiogalactopyranoside (IPTG). lac repressor encoded by lacI
   8934..8952    +  promoter       T3 promoter: promoter for bacteriophage T3 RNA polymerase
>Addgene plasmid #190622 | MEF2D-2A-neo | addgene full sequence | sequence record 373001 | Addgene NGS Result
TTAATGTAGTCTTATGCAATACTCTTGTAGTCTTGCAACATGGTAACGATGAGTTAGCAACATGCCTTAC
AAGGAGAGAAAAAGCACCGTGCATGCCGATTGGTGGAAGTAAGGTGGTACGATCGTGCCTTATTAGGAAG
GCAACAGACGGGTCTGACATGGATTGGACGAACCACTGAATTGCCGCATTGCAGAGATATTGTATTTAAG
TGCCTAGCTCGATACATAAACGGGTCTCTCTGGTTAGACCAGATCTGAGCCTGGGAGCTCTCTGGCTAAC
TAGGGAACCCACTGCTTAAGCCTCAATAAAGCTTGCCTTGAGTGCTTCAAGTAGTGTGTGCCCGTCTGTT
GTGTGACTCTGGTAACTAGAGATCCCTCAGACCCTTTTAGTCAGTGTGGAAAATCTCTAGCAGTGGCGCC
CGAACAGGGACTTGAAAGCGAAAGGGAAACCAGAGGAGCTCTCTCGACGCAGGACTCGGCTTGCTGAAGC
GCGCACGGCAAGAGGCGAGGGGCGGCGACTGGTGAGTACGCCAAAAATTTTGACTAGCGGAGGCTAGAAG
GAGAGAGATGGGTGCGAGAGCGTCAGTATTAAGCGGGGGAGAATTAGATCGCGATGGGAAAAAATTCGGT
TAAGGCCAGGGGGAAAGAAAAAATATAAATTAAAACATATAGTATGGGCAAGCAGGGAGCTAGAACGATT
CGCAGTTAATCCTGGCCTGTTAGAAACATCAGAAGGCTGTAGACAAATACTGGGACAGCTACAACCATCC
CTTCAGACAGGATCAGAAGAACTTAGATCATTATATAATACAGTAGCAACCCTCTATTGTGTGCATCAAA
GGATAGAGATAAAAGACACCAAGGAAGCTTTAGACAAGATAGAGGAAGAGCAAAACAAAAGTAAGACCAC
CGCACAGCAAGCGGCCGCTGATCTTCAGACCTGGAGGAGGAGATATGAGGGACAATTGGAGAAGTGAATT
ATATAAATATAAAGTAGTAAAAATTGAACCATTAGGAGTAGCACCCACCAAGGCAAAGAGAAGAGTGGTG
CAGAGAGAAAAAAGAGCAGTGGGAATAGGAGCTTTGTTCCTTGGGTTCTTGGGAGCAGCAGGAAGCACTA
TGGGCGCAGCGTCAATGACGCTGACGGTACAGGCCAGACAATTATTGTCTGGTATAGTGCAGCAGCAGAA
CAATTTGCTGAGGGCTATTGAGGCGCAACAGCATCTGTTGCAACTCACAGTCTGGGGCATCAAGCAGCTC
CAGGCAAGAATCCTGGCTGTGGAAAGATACCTAAAGGATCAACAGCTCCTGGGGATTTGGGGTTGCTCTG
GAAAACTCATTTGCACCACTGCTGTGCCTTGGAATGCTAGTTGGAGTAATAAATCTCTGGAACAGATTTG
GAATCACACGACCTGGATGGAGTGGGACAGAGAAATTAACAATTACACAAGCTTAATACACTCCTTAATT
GAAGAATCGCAAAACCAGCAAGAAAAGAATGAACAAGAATTATTGGAATTAGATAAATGGGCAAGTTTGT
GGAATTGGTTTAACATAACAAATTGGCTGTGGTATATAAAATTATTCATAATGATAGTAGGAGGCTTGGT
AGGTTTAAGAATAGTTTTTGCTGTACTTTCTATAGTGAATAGAGTTAGGCAGGGATATTCACCATTATCG
TTTCAGACCCACCTCACAACCCCGAGGGGACCCAGACCACAATTTTAAAAGAAAAGGGGGGATTGGGGGG
TACAGTGCAGGGGAAAGAATAGTAGACATAATAGCAACAGACATACAAACTAAAGAATTACAAAAACAAA
TTACAAAAATTCAAAATTTTCGGGTTTATTACAGGGACAGCAGAGATCCACTTTGGCGCCGGCCCGATAA
AATAAAAGATTTTATTTAGTCTCCAGAAAAAGGGGGGAATGAAAGACCCCACCTGTAGGTTTGGCAAGCT
AGCTGCAGTAACGCCATTTTGCAAGGCATGGAAAAATACCAAACCAAGAATAGAGAAGTTCAGATCAAGG
GCGGGTACATGAAAATAGCTAACGTTGGGCCAAACAGGATATCTGCGGTGAGCAGTTTCGGCCCCGGCCC
GGGGCCAAGAACAGATGGTCACCGCAGTTTCGGCCCCGGCCCGAGGCCAAGAACAGATGGTCCCCAGATA
TGGCCCAACCCTCAGCAGTTTCTTAAGACCCATCAGATGTTTCCAGGCTCCCCCAAGGACCTGAAATGAC
CCTGCGCCTTATTTGAATTAACCAATCAGCCTGCTTCTCGCTTCTGTTCGCGCGCTTCTGCTTCCCGAGC
TCTATAAAAGAGCTCACAACCCCTCACTCGGCGCGCCAGTCCTCCGACAGACTGAGTCGCCCGGGGATCC
GCCACCATGGGGAGGAAAAAGATTCAGATCCAGAGGATTACTGATGAACGTAACCGACAGGTGACTTTCA
CCAAGCGGAAGTTTGGCCTGATGAAGAAGGCGTATGAGCTGAGCGTGCTATGTGACTGCGAGATCGCACT
CATCATCTTCAACCACTCCAACAAGCTGTTCCAGTACGCCAGCACCGACATGGACAAGGTGCTGCTCAAG
TACACGGAGTACAATGAGCCACACGAGAGCCGCACCAACGCCGACATCATCGAGACCCTGAGGAAGAAGG
GCTTCAACGGCTGCGACAGCCCCGAGCCTGACGGGGAGGACTCGCTGGAACAGAGCCCCCTGCTGGAGGA
CAAGTACCGACGCGCCAGCGAGGAGCTCGACGGGCTCTTCCGGCGCTATGGGTCAACTGTCCCGGCCCCC
AACTTTGCCATGCCTGTCACGGTGCCCGTGTCCAATCAGAGCTCACTGCAGTTCAGCAATCCCAGCGGCT
CCCTGGTCACCCCTTCCCTGGTGACATCATCCCTCACGGACCCGCGGCTCCTGTCCCCCCAGCAGCCAGC
ACTACAGAGGAACAGTGTGTCTCCTGGCCTGCCCCAGCGGCCAGCTAGTGCGGGGGCCATGCTGGGGGGT
GACCTGAACAGTGCTAACGGAGCCTGCCCCAGCCCTGTTGGGAATGGCTACGTCAGTGCTCGGGCTTCCC
CTGGCCTCCTCCCTGTGGCCAATGGCAACAGCCTAAACAAGGTCATCCCTGCCAAGTCTCCACCCCCACC
TACCCACAGCACCCAGCTTGGAGCCCCCAGCCGCAAGCCCGACCTGCGAGTCATCACTTCCCAGGCAGGA
AAGGGGTTAATGCATCACTTGACTGAGGACCATTTAGATCTGAACAATGCCCAGCGCCTTGGGGTCTCCC
AGTCTACTCATTCGCTCACCACCCCAGTGGTTTCTGTGGCAACGCCGAGTTTACTCAGCCAGGGCCTCCC
CTTCTCTTCCATGCCCACTGCCTACAACACAGATTACCAGTTGACCAGTGCAGAGCTCTCCTCCTTACCA
GCCTTTAGTTCACCTGGGGGGCTGTCGCTAGGCAATGTCACTGCCTGGCAACAGCCACAGCAGCCCCAGC
AGCCGCAGCAGCCACAGCCTCCACAGCAGCAGCCACCGCAGCCACAGCAGCCACAGCCACAGCAGCCTCA
GCAGCCGCAACAGCCACCTCAGCAACAGTCCCACCTGGTCCCTGTATCTCTCAGCAACCTCATCCCGGGC
AGCCCCCTGCCCCACGTGGGTGCTGCCCTCACAGTCACCACCCACCCCCACATCAGCATCAAGTCAGAAC
CGGTGTCCCCAAGCCGTGAGCGCAGCCCTGCGCCTCCCCCTCCAGCTGTGTTCCCAGCTGCCCGCCCTGA
GCCTGGCGATGGTCTCAGCAGCCCAGCCGGGGGATCCTATGAGACGGGAGACCGGGATGACGGACGGGGG
GACTTCGGGCCCACACTGGGCCTGCTGCGCCCAGCCCCAGAGCCTGAGGCTGAGGGCTCAGCTGTGAAGA
GGATGCGGCTTGATACCTGGACATTAAAGGCTAGCGGCAGCGGCGCCACCAACTTCAGCCTGCTGAAGCA
GGCCGGCGACGTGGAGGAGAACCCCGGCCCCATGATTGAACAAGATGGATTGCACGCAGGTTCTCCGGCC
GCTTGGGTGGAGAGGCTATTCGGCTATGACTGGGCACAACAGACAATCGGCTGCTCTGATGCCGCCGTGT
TCCGGCTGTCAGCGCAGGGGCGCCCGGTTCTTTTTGTCAAGACCGACCTGTCCGGTGCCCTGAATGAACT
GCAGGACGAGGCAGCGCGGCTATCGTGGCTGGCCACGACGGGCGTTCCTTGCGCAGCTGTGCTCGACGTT
GTCACTGAAGCGGGAAGGGACTGGCTGCTATTGGGCGAAGTGCCGGGGCAGGATCTCCTGTCATCTCACC
TTGCTCCTGCCGAGAAAGTATCCATCATGGCTGATGCAATGCGGCGGCTGCATACGCTTGATCCGGCTAC
CTGCCCATTCGACCACCAAGCGAAACATCGCATCGAGCGAGCACGTACTCGGATGGAAGCCGGTCTTGTC
GATCAGGATGATCTGGACGAAGAGCATCAGGGGCTCGCGCCAGCCGAACTGTTCGCCAGGCTCAAGGCGC
GCATGCCCGACGGCGAGGATCTCGTCGTGACCCATGGCGATGCCTGCTTGCCGAATATCATGGTGGAAAA
TGGCCGCTTTTCTGGATTCATCGACTGTGGCCGGCTGGGTGTGGCGGACCGCTATCAGGACATAGCGTTG
GCTACCCGTGATATTGCTGAAGAGCTTGGCGGCGAATGGGCTGACCGCTTCCTCGTGCTTTACGGTATCG
CCGCTCCCGATTCGCAGCGCATCGCCTTCTATCGCCTTCTTGACGAGTTCTTCTGAACGCGTTAAGTCGA
CAATCAACCTCTGGATTACAAAATTTGTGAAAGATTGACTGGTATTCTTAACTATGTTGCTCCTTTTACG
CTATGTGGATACGCTGCTTTAATGCCTTTGTATCATGCTATTGCTTCCCGTATGGCTTTCATTTTCTCCT
CCTTGTATAAATCCTGGTTGCTGTCTCTTTATGAGGAGTTGTGGCCCGTTGTCAGGCAACGTGGCGTGGT
GTGCACTGTGTTTGCTGACGCAACCCCCACTGGTTGGGGCATTGCCACCACCTGTCAGCTCCTTTCCGGG
ACTTTCGCTTTCCCCCTCCCTATTGCCACGGCGGAACTCATCGCCGCCTGCCTTGCCCGCTGCTGGACAG
GGGCTCGGCTGTTGGGCACTGACAATTCCGTGGTGTTGTCGGGGAAATCATCGTCCTTTCCTTGGCTGCT
CGCCTGTGTTGCCACCTGGATTCTGCGCGGGACGTCCTTCTGCTACGTCCCTTCGGCCCTCAATCCAGCG
GACCTTCCTTCCCGCGGCCTGCTGCCGGCTCTGCGGCCTCTTCCGCGTCTTCGCCTTCGCCCTCAGACGA
GTCGGATCTCCCTTTGGGCCGCCTCCCCGCGTCGACTTTAAGACCAATGACTTACAAGGCAGCTGTAGAT
CTTAGCCACTTTTTAAAAGAAAAGGGGGGACTGGAAGGGCTAATTCACTCCCAACGAAGACAAGATCTGC
TTTTTGCTTGTACTGGGTCTCTCTGGTTAGACCAGATCTGAGCCTGGGAGCTCTCTGGCTAACTAGGGAA
CCCACTGCTTAAGCCTCAATAAAGCTTGCCTTGAGTGCTTCAAGTAGTGTGTGCCCGTCTGTTGTGTGAC
TCTGGTAACTAGAGATCCCTCAGACCCTTTTAGTCAGTGTGGAAAATCTCTAGCAGTACGTATAGTAGTT
CATGTCATCTTATTATTCAGTATTTATAACTTGCAAAGAAATGAATATCAGAGAGTGAGAGGAACTTGTT
TATTGCAGCTTATAATGGTTACAAATAAAGCAATAGCATCACAAATTTCACAAATAAAGCATTTTTTTCA
CTGCATTCTAGTTGTGGTTTGTCCAAACTCATCAATGTATCTTATCATGTCTGGCTCTAGCTATCCCGCC
CCTAACTCCGCCCATCCCGCCCCTAACTCCGCCCAGTTCCGCCCATTCTCCGCCCCATGGCTGACTAATT
TTTTTTATTTATGCAGAGGCCGAGGCCGCCTCGGCCTCTGAGCTATTCCAGAAGTAGTGAGGAGGCTTTT
TTGGAGGCCTAGGGACGTACCCAATTCGCCCTATAGTGAGTCGTATTACGCGCGCTCACTGGCCGTCGTT
TTACAACGTCGTGACTGGGAAAACCCTGGCGTTACCCAACTTAATCGCCTTGCAGCACATCCCCCTTTCG
CCAGCTGGCGTAATAGCGAAGAGGCCCGCACCGATCGCCCTTCCCAACAGTTGCGCAGCCTGAATGGCGA
ATGGG
[124 nt withheld, positions 6306-6429]
C
[91 nt withheld, positions 6431-6521]
A
[49 nt withheld, positions 6523-6571]
CCTTTGACGTTGGAGTCCACGTTATTT
[37 nt withheld, positions 6599-6635]
ACCCTATCTCGGTCTATTCTTTTGATTTATAAGGGATTTTGCCGATTTCGGCCTATTGGTTAAAAAATGA
GCTGATTTAACAAAAATTTAACGCGAATTTTAACAAAATATTAACGCTTACAATTTAGGTGGCACTTTTC
GGGGAAATGTGCGCGGAACCCCTATTTGTTTATTTTTCTAAATACATTCAAATATGTATCCGCTCATGAG
ACAATAACCCTGATAAATGCTTCAATAATATTGAAAAAGGAAGAGTATGAGTATTCAACATTTCCGTGTC
GCCCTTATTCCCTTTTTTGCGGCATTTTGCCTTCCTGTTTTTGCTCACCCAGAAACGCTGGTGAAAGTAA
AAGATGCTGAAGATCAGTTGGGTGCACGAGTGGGTTACATCGAACTGGATCTCAACAGCGGTAAGATCCT
TGAGAGTTTTCGCCCCGAAGAACGTTTTCCAATGATGAGCACTTTTAAAGTTCTGCTATGTGGCGCGGTA
TTATCCCGTATTGACGCCGGGCAAGAGCAACTCGGTCGCCGCATACACTATTCTCAGAATGACTTGGTTG
AGTACTCACCAGTCACAGAAAAGCATCTTACGGATGGCATGACAGTAAGAGAATTATGCAGTGCTGCCAT
AACCATGAGTGATAACACTGCGGCCAACTTACTTCTGACAACGATCGGAGGACCGAAGGAGCTAACCGCT
TTTTTGCACAACATGGGGGATCATGTAACTCGCCTTGATCGTTGGGAACCGGAGCTGAATGAAGCCATAC
CAAACGACGAGCGTGACACCACGATGCCTGTAGCAATGGCAACAACGTTGCGCAAACTATTAACTGGCGA
ACTACTTACTCTAGCTTCCCGGCAACAATTAATAGACTGGATGGAGGCGGATAAAGTTGCAGGACCACTT
CTGCGCTCGGCCCTTCCGGCTGGCTGGTTTATTGCTGATAAATCTGGAGCCGGTGAGCGTGGGTCTCGCG
GTATCATTGCAGCACTGGGGCCAGATGGTAAGCCCTCCCGTATCGTAGTTATCTACACGACGGGGAGTCA
GGCAACTATGGATGAACGAAATAGACAGATCGCTGAGATAGGTGCCTCACTGATTAAGCATTGGTAACTG
TCAGACCAAGTTTACTCATATATACTTTAGATTGATTTAAAACTTCATTTTTAATTTAAAAGGATCTAGG
TGAAGATCCTTTTTGATAATCTCATGACCAAAATCCCTTAACGTGAGTTTTCGTTCCACTGAGCGTCAGA
CCCCGTAGAAAAGATCAAAGGATCTTCTTGAGATCCTTTTTTTCTGCGCGTAATCTGCTGCTTGCAAACA
AAAAAACCACCGCTACCAGCGGTGGTTTGTTTGCCGGATCAAGAGCTACCAACTCTTTTTCCGAAGGTAA
CTGGCTTCAGCAGAGCGCAGATACCAAATACTGTTCTTCTAGTGTAGCCGTAGTTAGGCCACCACTTCAA
GAACTCTGTAGCACCGCCTACATACCTCGCTCTGCTAATCCTGTTACCAGTGGCTGCTGCCAGTGGCGAT
AAGTCGTGTCTTACCGGGTTGGACTCAAGACGATAGTTACCGGATAAGGCGCAGCGGTCGGGCTGAACGG
GGGGTTCGTGCACACAGCCCAGCTTGGAGCGAACGACCTACACCGAACTGAGATACCTACAGCGTGAGCT
ATGAGAAAGCGCCACGCTTCCCGAAGGGAGAAAGGCGGACAGGTATCCGGTAAGCGGCAGGGTCGGAACA
GGAGAGCGCACGAGGGAGCTTCCAGGGGGAAACGCCTGGTATCTTTATAGTCCTGTCGGGTTTCGCCACC
TCTGACTTGAGCGTCGATTTTTGTGATGCTCGTCAGGGGGGCGGAGCCTATGGAAAAACGCCAGCAACGC
GGCCTTTTTACGGTTCCTGGCCTTTTGCTGGCCTTTTGCTCACATGTTCTTTCCTGCGTTATCCCCTGAT
TCTGTGGATAACCGTATTACCGCCTTTGAGTGAGCTGATACCGCTCGCCGCAGCCGAACGACCGAGCGCA
GCGAGTCAGTGAGCGAGGAAGCGGAAGAGCGCCCAATACGCAAACCGCCTCTCCCCGCGCGTTGGCCGAT
TCATTAATGCAGCTGGCACGACAGGTTTCCCGACTGGAAAGCGGGCAGTGAGCGCAACGCAATTAATGTG
AGTTAGCTCACTCATTAGGCACCCCAGGCTTTACACTTTATGCTTCCGGCTCGTATGTTGTGTGGAATTG
TGAGCGGATAACAATTTCACACAGGAAACAGCTATGACCATGATTACGCCAAGCGCGCAATTAACCCTCA
CTAAAGGGAACAAAAGCTGGAGCTGCAAGC
